Addgene plasmid #71414: pHBV-Luc
Purpose: To see the activity of HBV transcription using Luciferase assay
Depositing lab: Wang-Shick Ryu. Depositing organization: Yonsei University. Publication: Stimulation of hepatitis B virus genome replication by HBx is linked to both nuclear and cytoplasmic HBx expression. Cha MY, Ryu DK, Jung HS, Chang HE, Ryu WS. J Gen Virol. 2009 Apr;90(Pt 4):978-86. doi: 10.1099/vir.0.009928-0. Epub 2009 Mar 4. PubMed 19264639.
Backbone
  Vector backbone: pGL3-Basic
  Backbone manufacturer: Promega
  Backbone size w/o insert (bp): 3100
  Total vector size (bp): 5600
  Vector type: Mammalian Expression, Luciferase
Growth in bacteria
  Bacterial resistance: Ampicillin, 100 μg/mL
  Growth temperature: 37°C
  Growth strain: DH5alpha
  Copy number: Unknown
Gene/Insert
  Gene/Insert name: HBV core promoter, enhancer I, enhancer II and luciferase
  Species: virus
  Insert size (bp): 2500
  Promoter: HBV
  Cloning method: Unknown
  Sequencing primers: 5′ RVprimer3; 3′ LucNRev
Terms and licenses: Academic/Nonprofit Terms; Industry Terms: Not Available to Industry
How to cite: pHBV-Luc was a gift from Wang-Shick Ryu (Addgene plasmid # 71414 ; http://n2t.net/addgene:71414 ; RRID:Addgene_71414)
