[The description below was written by a language model from this plasmid's Addgene catalogue record and pLannotate feature annotations shown in this document.]
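Description:
pHBV-Luc is a firefly luciferase reporter plasmid built on the promoterless pGL3-Basic backbone and intended for transient transfection into mammalian cells to measure hepatitis B virus transcriptional activity. It is about 5.6 kb and is propagated in E. coli through a high-copy ColE1/pUC-type origin with ampicillin selection from the β-lactamase gene and its own promoter. An f1 phage origin is also present, as in the parental vector. Short annotated fragments of lacZα, the tetracycline resistance gene and SV40 large T antigen appear to be backbone remnants rather than functional units.

The catalogue lists the insert as the HBV core promoter with enhancer I and enhancer II, placed upstream of the luc+ luciferase coding sequence. The feature table does not label these elements by name. Instead, it annotates the same upstream region as part of the HBV post-transcriptional regulatory element, a sequence matching the HBx open reading frame, and the epsilon encapsidation signal. This fits the compact HBV genome, where enhancer and core promoter sequences overlap the X gene region. Whether HBx protein is actually produced from this plasmid is not stated in the record.

Luciferase transcripts are terminated by the SV40 late polyadenylation signal downstream of the reporter. A synthetic poly(A) signal and a transcriptional pause site from the human α2 globin gene lie upstream of the insert and limit read-through from the backbone, so the luciferase signal reflects activity of the viral regulatory sequences. According to the record, the plasmid is used in luciferase assays to report HBV transcription, and the associated study concerned the effects of HBx on viral genome replication.
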