Features (pLannotate 1.2.2; 14 found; start..end, strand, type, name):
     84..342     +  ncRNA          HBV PRE 1151-1410: Accession: RF02816 - Hepatitis B virus post-transcriptional regulatory element 1151-1410
    308..769     +  CDS            X: X_HBVD3 - Experimental evidence at protein level: Swiss-Prot protein existence level 1. Multifunctional protein that plays a role in silencing host antiviral defenses and promoting viral transcription. Does not seem to be essential for HBV infection. May be directly involved in development of cirrhosis and liver cancer (hepatocellular carcinoma). Most of cytosolic activities involve modulation of cytosolic calcium. The effect on apoptosis is controversial depending on the cell types in which the studies have been conducted. May induce apoptosis by localizing in mitochondria and causing loss of
    780..840     +  ncRNA          HBV epsilon: Accession: RF01047 - HBV RNA encapsidation signal epsilon
    880..2532    +  CDS            luciferase: firefly luciferase; luc+; enhanced luc+ version of the luciferase gene
   2573..2694    -  polyA_signal   SV40 poly(A) signal: SV40 polyadenylation signal
   2717..2785    -  CDS            large T antigen (fragment): large T antigen from SV40 (simian virus 40)
   2801..2933    +  CDS            TcR (fragment): tetracycline efflux protein; tet; confers resistance to tetracycline
   3113..3701    -  rep_origin     ori: high-copy-number ColE1/pMB1/pBR322/pUC origin of replication
   3872..4732    -  CDS            AmpR: β-lactamase; bla; confers resistance to ampicillin, carbenicillin, and related antibiotics
   4733..4837    -  promoter       AmpR promoter: bla
   4864..5292    +  rep_origin     f1 ori (sequence partly withheld): f1 bacteriophage origin of replication; arrow indicates direction of (+) strand synthesis
   5324..5391    -  CDS            lacZα (fragment): LacZα fragment of β-galactosidase; lacZ fragment
   5450..5498    +  polyA_signal   poly(A) signal: synthetic polyadenylation signal
   5512..5603    +  misc_feature   pause site: RNA polymerase II transcriptional pause signal from the human α2 globin gene
>Addgene plasmid #71414 | pHBV-Luc | depositor full sequence | sequence record 132686 | pHBV-Luc sequence 5615 bps
CCCGTATTCAATCTAAGCAGGCTTTCACTTTCTCGCCAACTTACAAGGCCTTTCTGTGTAAACAATACCT
GAACCTTTACCCCGTTGCCCGGCAACGGCCAGGTCTGTGCCAAGTGTTTGCTGACGCAACCCCCACTGGC
TGGGGCTTGGTCATGGGCCATCAGCGCATGCGTGGAACCTTTTCGGCTCCTCTGCCGATCCATACTGCGG
AACTCCTAGCCGCTTGTTTTGCTCGCAGCAGGTCTGGAGCAAACATTATCGGGACTGATAACTCTGTTGT
CCTATCCCGCAAATATACATCGTTTCCATGGCTGCTAGGCTGTGCTGCTAACTGGATCCTGCGCGGGACG
TCCTTTGTTTACGTCCCGTCGGCGCTGAATCCTGCGGACGACCCTTCTCGGGGTCGCTTGGGACTCTCTC
GTCCCCTTCTCCGTCTGCCGTTCCGACCGACCACGGGGCGCACCACTCTTTACGCGGACTCCCCGTCTGT
GCCTTCTCATCTGCCGGACCGTGTGCACTTCGCTTCACCTCTGCACGTCGCATGGAGACCACCGTGAACG
CCCACTAAATATTGCTCAAGGTCTTACATAAGAGGACTCTTGGACTCTCAGCAATGTCAACGACCGACCT
TGAGGCATACTTCAAAGACTGTTTGTTTAAAGACTGGGAGGAGTTGGGGGAGGAGATTAGGTTAAAGGTC
TTTGTACTAGGAGGCTGTAGGCATAAATTGGTCTGCGCACCAGCACCATGCAACTTTTTCACCTCTGCCT
AATCATCTCTTGTTCATGTCCTACTGTTCAAGCCTCCAAGCTGTGCCTTGGGTGGCTTTGGGGCATGGAC
ACCCAAGCTTGGCATTCCGGTACTGTTGGTAAAGCCACCATGGAAGACGCCAAAAACATAAAGAAAGGCC
CGGCGCCATTCTATCCGCTGGAAGATGGAACCGCTGGAGAGCAACTGCATAAGGCTATGAAGAGATACGC
CCTGGTTCCTGGAACAATTGCTTTTACAGATGCACATATCGAGGTGGACATCACTTACGCTGAGTACTTC
GAAATGTCCGTTCGGTTGGCAGAAGCTATGAAACGATATGGGCTGAATACAAATCACAGAATCGTCGTAT
GCAGTGAAAACTCTCTTCAATTCTTTATGCCGGTGTTGGGCGCGTTATTTATCGGAGTTGCAGTTGCGCC
CGCGAACGACATTTATAATGAACGTGAATTGCTCAACAGTATGGGCATTTCGCAGCCTACCGTGGTGTTC
GTTTCCAAAAAGGGGTTGCAAAAAATTTTGAACGTGCAAAAAAAGCTCCCAATCATCCAAAAAATTATTA
TCATGGATTCTAAAACGGATTACCAGGGATTTCAGTCGATGTACACGTTCGTCACATCTCATCTACCTCC
CGGTTTTAATGAATACGATTTTGTGCCAGAGTCCTTCGATAGGGACAAGACAATTGCACTGATCATGAAC
TCCTCTGGATCTACTGGTCTGCCTAAAGGTGTCGCTCTGCCTCATAGAACTGCCTGCGTGAGATTCTCGC
ATGCCAGAGATCCTATTTTTGGCAATCAAATCATTCCGGATACTGCGATTTTAAGTGTTGTTCCATTCCA
TCACGGTTTTGGAATGTTTACTACACTCGGATATTTGATATGTGGATTTCGAGTCGTCTTAATGTATAGA
TTTGAAGAAGAGCTGTTTCTGAGGAGCCTTCAGGATTACAAGATTCAAAGTGCGCTGCTGGTGCCAACCC
TATTCTCCTTCTTCGCCAAAAGCACTCTGATTGACAAATACGATTTATCTAATTTACACGAAATTGCTTC
TGGTGGCGCTCCCCTCTCTAAGGAAGTCGGGGAAGCGGTTGCCAAGAGGTTCCATCTGCCAGGTATCAGG
CAAGGATATGGGCTCACTGAGACTACATCAGCTATTCTGATTACACCCGAGGGGGATGATAAACCGGGCG
CGGTCGGTAAAGTTGTTCCATTTTTTGAAGCGAAGGTTGTGGATCTGGATACCGGGAAAACGCTGGGCGT
TAATCAAAGAGGCGAACTGTGTGTGAGAGGTCCTATGATTATGTCCGGTTATGTAAACAATCCGGAAGCG
ACCAACGCCTTGATTGACAAGGATGGATGGCTACATTCTGGAGACATAGCTTACTGGGACGAAGACGAAC
ACTTCTTCATCGTTGACCGCCTGAAGTCTCTGATTAAGTACAAAGGCTATCAGGTGGCTCCCGCTGAATT
GGAATCCATCTTGCTCCAACACCCCAACATCTTCGACGCAGGTGTCGCAGGTCTTCCCGACGATGACGCC
GGTGAACTTCCCGCCGCCGTTGTTGTTTTGGAGCACGGAAAGACGATGACGGAAAAAGAGATCGTGGATT
ACGTCGCCAGTCAAGTAACAACCGCGAAAAAGTTGCGCGGAGGAGTTGTGTTTGTGGACGAAGTACCGAA
AGGTCTTACCGGAAAACTCGACGCAAGAAAAATCAGAGAGATCCTCATAAAGGCCAAGAAGGGCGGAAAG
ATCGCCGTGTAATTCTAGAGTCGGGGCGGCCGGCCGCTTCGAGCAGACATGATAAGATACATTGATGAGT
TTGGACAAACCACAACTAGAATGCAGTGAAAAAAATGCTTTATTTGTGAAATTTGTGATGCTATTGCTTT
ATTTGTAACCATTATAAGCTGCAATAAACAAGTTAACAACAACAATTGCATTCATTTTATGTTTCAGGTT
CAGGGGGAGGTGTGGGAGGTTTTTTAAAGCAAGTAAAACCTCTACAAATGTGGTAAAATCGATAAGGATC
CGTCGACCGATGCCCTTGAGAGCCTTCAACCCAGTCAGCTCCTTCCGGTGGGCGCGGGGCATGACTATCG
TCGCCGCACTTATGACTGTCTTCTTTATCATGCAACTCGTAGGACAGGTGCCGGCAGCGCTCTTCCGCTT
CCTCGCTCACTGACTCGCTGCGCTCGGTCGTTCGGCTGCGGCGAGCGGTATCAGCTCACTCAAAGGCGGT
AATACGGTTATCCACAGAATCAGGGGATAACGCAGGAAAGAACATGTGAGCAAAAGGCCAGCAAAAGGCC
AGGAACCGTAAAAAGGCCGCGTTGCTGGCGTTTTTCCATAGGCTCCGCCCCCCTGACGAGCATCACAAAA
ATCGACGCTCAAGTCAGAGGTGGCGAAACCCGACAGGACTATAAAGATACCAGGCGTTTCCCCCTGGAAG
CTCCCTCGTGCGCTCTCCTGTTCCGACCCTGCCGCTTACCGGATACCTGTCCGCCTTTCTCCCTTCGGGA
AGCGTGGCGCTTTCTCATAGCTCACGCTGTAGGTATCTCAGTTCGGTGTAGGTCGTTCGCTCCAAGCTGG
GCTGTGTGCACGAACCCCCCGTTCAGCCCGACCGCTGCGCCTTATCCGGTAACTATCGTCTTGAGTCCAA
CCCGGTAAGACACGACTTATCGCCACTGGCAGCAGCCACTGGTAACAGGATTAGCAGAGCGAGGTATGTA
GGCGGTGCTACAGAGTTCTTGAAGTGGTGGCCTAACTACGGCTACACTAGAAGAACAGTATTTGGTATCT
GCGCTCTGCTGAAGCCAGTTACCTTCGGAAAAAGAGTTGGTAGCTCTTGATCCGGCAAACAAACCACCGC
TGGTAGCGGTGGTTTTTTTGTTTGCAAGCAGCAGATTACGCGCAGAAAAAAAGGATCTCAAGAAGATCCT
TTGATCTTTTCTACGGGGTCTGACGCTCAGTGGAACGAAAACTCACGTTAAGGGATTTTGGTCATGAGAT
TATCAAAAAGGATCTTCACCTAGATCCTTTTAAATTAAAAATGAAGTTTTAAATCAATCTAAAGTATATA
TGAGTAAACTTGGTCTGACAGTTACCAATGCTTAATCAGTGAGGCACCTATCTCAGCGATCTGTCTATTT
CGTTCATCCATAGTTGCCTGACTCCCCGTCGTGTAGATAACTACGATACGGGAGGGCTTACCATCTGGCC
CCAGTGCTGCAATGATACCGCGAGACCCACGCTCACCGGCTCCAGATTTATCAGCAATAAACCAGCCAGC
CGGAAGGGCCGAGCGCAGAAGTGGTCCTGCAACTTTATCCGCCTCCATCCAGTCTATTAATTGTTGCCGG
GAAGCTAGAGTAAGTAGTTCGCCAGTTAATAGTTTGCGCAACGTTGTTGCCATTGCTACAGGCATCGTGG
TGTCACGCTCGTCGTTTGGTATGGCTTCATTCAGCTCCGGTTCCCAACGATCAAGGCGAGTTACATGATC
CCCCATGTTGTGCAAAAAAGCGGTTAGCTCCTTCGGTCCTCCGATCGTTGTCAGAAGTAAGTTGGCCGCA
GTGTTATCACTCATGGTTATGGCAGCACTGCATAATTCTCTTACTGTCATGCCATCCGTAAGATGCTTTT
CTGTGACTGGTGAGTACTCAACCAAGTCATTCTGAGAATAGTGTATGCGGCGACCGAGTTGCTCTTGCCC
GGCGTCAATACGGGATAATACCGCGCCACATAGCAGAACTTTAAAAGTGCTCATCATTGGAAAACGTTCT
TCGGGGCGAAAACTCTCAAGGATCTTACCGCTGTTGAGATCCAGTTCGATGTAACCCACTCGTGCACCCA
ACTGATCTTCAGCATCTTTTACTTTCACCAGCGTTTCTGGGTGAGCAAAAACAGGAAGGCAAAATGCCGC
AAAAAAGGGAATAAGGGCGACACGGAAATGTTGAATACTCATACTCTTCCTTTTTCAATATTATTGAAGC
ATTTATCAGGGTTATTGTCTCATGAGCGGATACATATTTGAATGTATTTAGAAAAATAAACAAATAGGGG
TTCCGCGCACATTTCCCCGAAAAGTGCCACCTG
[124 nt withheld, positions 4864-4987]
C
[91 nt withheld, positions 4989-5079]
A
[49 nt withheld, positions 5081-5129]
CCTTTGACGTTGGAGTCCACGTTCTTT
[37 nt withheld, positions 5157-5193]
ACCCTATCTCGGTCTATTCTTTTGATTTATAAGGGATTTTGCCGATTTCGGCCTATTGGTTAAAAAATGA
GCTGATTTAACAAAAATTTAACGCGAATTTTAACAAAATATTAACGCTTACAATTTGCCATTCGCCATTC
AGGCTGCGCAACTGTTGGGAAGGGCGATCGGTGCGGGCCTCTTCGCTATTACGCCAGCCCAAGCTACCAT
GATAAGTAAGTAATATTAAGGTACGGGAGGTACTTGGAGCGGCCGCAATAAAATATCTTTATTTTCATTA
CATCTGTGTGTTGGTTTTTTGTGTGAATCGATAGTACTAACATACGCTCTCCATCAAAACAAAACGAAAC
AAAACAAACTAGCAAAATAGGCTGTCCCCAGTGCAAGTGCAGGTGCCAGAACATTTCTCTATCGATAGGT
AC
