>Addgene plasmid #71414 | pHBV-Luc | addgene partial sequence | sequence record 132525 | RVprimer3 5'-CTAGCAAAATAGGCTGTCCC-3'
ATTTCTCTATCGATAGGTACCCCGTATTCAATCTAAGCAGGCTTTCACTTTCTCGCCAACTTACAAGGCC
TTTCTGTGTAAACAATACCTGAACCTTTACCCCGTTGCCCGGCAACGGCCAGGTCTGTGCCAAGTGTTTG
CTGACGCAACCCCCACTGGCTGGGGCTTGGTCATGGGCCATCAGCGCATGCGTGGAACCTTTTCGGCTCC
TCTGCCGATCCATACTGCGGAACTCCTAGCCGCTTGTTTTGCTCGCAGCAGGTCTGGAGCAAACATTATC
GGGACTGATAACTCTGTTGTCCTATCCCGCAAATATACATCGTTTCCATGGCTGCTAGGCTGTGCTGCTA
ACTGGATCCTGCGCGGGACGTCCTTTGTTTACGTCCCGTCGGCGCTGAATCCTGCGGACGACCCTTCTCG
GGGTCGCTTGGGACTCTCTCGTCCCCTTCTCCGTCTGCCGTTCCGACCGACCACGGGGCGCACCACTCTT
TACGCGGACTCCCCGTCTGTGCCTTCTCATCTGCCGGACCGTGTGCACTTCGCTTCACCTCTGCACGTCG
CATGGAGACCACCGTGAACGCCCACTAAATATTGCTCAAGGTCTTACATAAGAGGACTCTTGGACTCTCA
GCAATGTCAACGACCGACCTTGAGGCATACTTCAAAGACTGTTTGTTTAAAGACTGGGAGGAGTTGGGGG
AGGAGATTAGGTTAAAGGTCTTTGTACTAGGAGGCTGTAGGCATAAATTGGTCTGCGCACCAGCACCATG
CAACTTTTTCACCTCTGCCTAATCATCTCTTGTTCATGTCCTACTGTTCAAGCCTCCAAGCTGTGCCTTG
GGTGGCTTTGGGGCATGGACACCCAAGCTTGGCATTCC
