>Addgene plasmid #71414 | pHBV-Luc | addgene partial sequence | sequence record 132526 | LucNRev 5'-CCTTATGCAGTTGCTCTCC-3'
ATGGCGCCGGGCCTTTCTTTATGTTTTTGGCGTCTTCCATGGTGGCTTTACCAACAGTACCGGAATGCCA
AGCTTGGGTGTCCATGCCCCAAAGCCACCCAAGGCACAGCTTGGAGGCTTGAACAGTAGGACATGAACAA
GAGATGATTAGGCAGAGGTGAAAAAGTTGCATGGTGCTGGTGCGCAGACCAATTTATGCCTACAGCCTCC
TAGTACAAAGACCTTTAACCTAATCTCCTCCCCCAACTCCTCCCAGTCTTTAAACAAACAGTCTTTGAAG
TATGCCTCAAGGTCGGTCGTTGACATTGCTGAGAGTCCAAGAGTCCTCTTATGTAAGACCTTGAGCAATA
TTTAGTGGGCGTTCACGGTGGTCTCCATGCGACGTGCAGAGGTGAAGCGAAGTGCACACGGTCCGGCAGA
TGAGAAGGCACAGACGGGGAGTCCGCGTAAAGAGTGGTGCGCCCCGTGGTCGGTCGGAACGGCAGACGGA
GAAGGGGACGAGAGAGTCCCAAGCGACCCCGAGAAGGGTCGTCCGCAGGATTCAGCGCCGACGGGACGTA
AACAAAGGACGTCCCGCGCAGGATCCAGTTAGCAGCACAGCCTAGCAGCCATGGAAACGATGTATATTTG
CGGGATAGGACAACAGAGTTATCAGTCCCGATAATGTTTGCTCCAGACCTGCTGCGAGCAAAACAAGCGG
CTAGGAGTTCCGCAGTATGGATCGGCAGAGGAGCCGAAAAGGTTCCACGCATGCGCTGATGGCCCATGAC
CAAGCCCCAGCCAGTGGGGGTTGCGTCAGCAAACACTTGGCACAGACCTGGCCGTTGCCGGGCAACGGGG
TAAAGGTTCAGGTATTGTTTACACAGAAAGGCCTT
